Addgene plasmid #36264: HA-mDyn2 pcDNA3
Depositing lab: Pietro De Camilli. Depositing organization: Yale University. Publication: A selective activity-dependent requirement for dynamin 1 in synaptic vesicle endocytosis. Ferguson SM, Brasnjo G, Hayashi M, Wolfel M, Collesi C, Giovedi S, Raimondi A, Gong LW, Ariel P, Paradise S, O'toole E, Flavell R, Cremona O, Miesenbock G, Ryan TA, De Camilli P. Science. 2007 Apr 27;316(5824):570-4. 10.1126/science.1140621 PubMed 17463283.
Backbone
  Vector backbone: pcDNA3
  Backbone manufacturer: Invitrogen
  Vector type: Mammalian Expression, Bacterial Expression
Growth in bacteria
  Bacterial resistance: Ampicillin, 100 μg/mL
  Growth temperature: 37°C
  Growth strain: DH5alpha
  Copy number: Unknown
Gene/Insert
  Gene/Insert name: Dynamin 2 (alt names: Dyn2; mDyn2)
  Species: M. musculus (mouse)
  Entrez Gene: Dnm2 (a.k.a. Dyn2, Udnm, b2b2159Clo)
  Promoter: CMV
  Tag / fusion protein: HA (N terminal on insert)
  Cloning method: Restriction Enzyme; 5′ cloning site KpnI (not destroyed); 3′ cloning site XbaI (unknown if destroyed)
  Sequencing primers: 5′ CMV-F
Terms and licenses: Academic/Nonprofit Terms; Industry Terms: Not Available to Industry
Depositor comments: HA-tagged mouse dynamin 2 flanked by KpnI and XbaI sites. BamHI between N-terminal HA tag and beginning of dynamin coding seq.
How to cite: HA-mDyn2 pcDNA3 was a gift from Pietro De Camilli (Addgene plasmid # 36264 ; http://n2t.net/addgene:36264 ; RRID:Addgene_36264)
