[The description below was written by a language model from this plasmid's Addgene catalogue record.]
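Description:
HA-mDyn2 pcDNA3 is a mammalian expression plasmid built on the Invitrogen pcDNA3 backbone that carries the mouse dynamin 2 (Dnm2) coding sequence fused to an N-terminal HA epitope tag. The record also lists it as a bacterial expression vector, but its practical role in bacteria is propagation, with selection by ampicillin; the copy number is recorded as unknown. Transcription of the insert in mammalian cells is driven by the CMV immediate-early promoter, a strong constitutive promoter suited to transient transfection. No feature table is provided, so other backbone elements are not itemised in the record, although standard pcDNA3 generally includes a polyadenylation signal downstream of the cloning site and a neomycin resistance cassette for G418 selection of stable mammalian lines.

The HA-dynamin 2 cassette was inserted by restriction cloning between KpnI at the 5′ end, which remains intact, and XbaI at the 3′ end, whose status after cloning is not known. According to the depositor, a BamHI site lies between the HA tag and the start of the dynamin coding sequence, which offers a convenient junction for exchanging the tag or the open reading frame. Dynamin 2 is the ubiquitously expressed member of the dynamin GTPase family, which mediates membrane fission during endocytosis. The HA tag allows the exogenous protein to be detected or immunoprecipitated with anti-HA antibodies and distinguished from endogenous dynamins. The construct is associated with a study of the requirement for dynamin 1 in synaptic vesicle endocytosis, and is suited to overexpression, localisation or isoform comparison and rescue-type experiments, though the record does not state its specific use.
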