>Addgene plasmid #36264 | HA-mDyn2 pcDNA3 | depositor partial sequence | sequence record 45123 | HA-tagged mouse dynamin 2 flanked by KpnI and XbaI sites. BamHI between N-terminal HA tag and beginning of dynamin coding seq.
GGTACCGCCACCATGGCGTACCCATACGACGTCCCAGACTACGCGGGATCCGAATTCGGCAACCGCGGGA
TGGAAGAGCTCATCCCGCTGGTTAACAAGCTGCAGGACGCCTTCAGCTCCATCGGTCAGAGCTGCCACCT
GGACCTGCCGCAGATCGCCGTGGTGGGCGGCCAGAGCGCCGGCAAAAGTTCGGTGCTCGAGAACTTCGTG
GGCCGGGACTTCCTTCCACGAGGATCAGGAATTGTCACCCGGAGGCCTCTCATTCTGCAGCTCATCTTTT
CCAAAACAGAATATGCGGAATTTTTGCACTGCAAGTCCAAAAAATTTACAGACTTTGATGAAGTCCGGCA
GGAGATCGAAGCAGAGACTGACCGGGTCACAGGCACCAACAAAGGCATCTCCCCTGTGCCCATCAACCTT
CGGGTCTACTCACCACACGTGTTGAACTTGACCCTCATCGACCTCCCAGGCATCACTAAGGTGCCGGTGG
GGGACCAGCCGCCAGACATCGAGTACCAGATCAAGGACATGATCCTGCAGTTCATCAGCCGCGAGAGCAG
CCTCATTCTTGCCGTCACACCTGCCAACATGGACTTGGCCAACTCAGACGCCCTCAAGCTGGCCAAGGAG
GTGGACCCCCAAGGCCTACGGACCATCGGTGTCATCACCAAGCTAGACTTGATGGATGAAGGCACAGACG
CCAGGGATGTCCTGGAAAACAAGCTACTGCCCTTGAGAAGAGGCTATATCGGCGTGGTTAACCGAAGCCA
GAAAGACATCGAGGGCAAAAAGGACATCCGGGCTGCTCTGGCAGCCGAGAGGAAATTCTTCCTCTCCCAC
CCAGCCTACCGGCACATGGCTGACCGCATGGGCACCCCACACTTGCAGAAAACCCTGAACCAGCAACTGA
CCAACCACATCCGAGAGTCACTGCCGACCCTTCGCAGCAAGCTGCAGAGCCAACTGCTGTCCCTGGAGAA
GGAAGTGGAAGAGTACAAGAATTTCCGGCCTGATGACCCCACGCGCAAGACCAAAGCCCTGCTGCAGATG
GTTCAGCAGTTTGGAGTGGACTTTGAGAAGCGAATTGAAGGCTCGGGAGATCAAGTAGACACACTAGAGT
TGTCTGGTGGAGCCCGCATCAATCGTATCTTTCATGAGCGCTTTCCCTTTGAACTGGTAAAGATGGAGTT
TGATGAGAAAGATCTACGAAGAGAGATCAGCTATGCTATTAAGAACATCCACGGAGTCAGAACTGGGCTC
TTCACGCCGGATTTGGCGTTCGAGGCCATTGTGAAAAAGCAGGTGGTCAAGCTGAAAGAGCCCTGTCTGA
AATGCGTGGACCTGGTTATCCAGGAGCTAATCAGTACAGTTAGGCAGTGCACCAGCAAGCTGAGTTCCTA
CCCCCGGCTGCGAGAGGAGACCGAGCGAATTGTCACCACCTACATCAGGGAGCGAGAAGGGAGAACCAAG
GACCAGATTCTTCTTCTGATTGACATTGAGCAGTCGTACATCAACACAAACCATGAAGACTTCATTGGAT
TTGCCAATGCCCAGCAGAGGAGCACGCAGCTGAACAAGAAGAGGGCCATACCCAATCAGGGGGAGATCTT
GGTGATCCGCAGGGGCTGGTTGACCATCAACAATATCAGCTTGATGAAGGGTGGCTCCAAGGAGTACTGG
TTCGTGCTGACAGCTGAGTCATTGTCTTGGTACAAGGATGAGGAGGAGAAAGAAAAGAAGTACATGCTGC
CACTGGACAACCTCAAGATCCGGGACGTGGAAAAGGGCTTCATGTCCAACAAGCACGTGTTTGCCATCTT
CAACACAGAGCAGAGGAATGTCTACAAGGACCTTCGACAGATTGAACTGGCTTGTGACTCCCAGGAAGAT
GTGGACAGCTGGAAGGCTTCGTTCCTGCGCGCTGGGGTCTACCCAGAGAAGGACCAGGCAGAGAATGAGG
ATGGAGCACAAGAGAACACCTTCTCCATGGACCCGCAGCTGGAGCGACAGGTGGAGACCATCCGTAACCT
GGTGGACTCCTACGTGGCCATCATCAACAAGTCCATCCGTGACCTTATGCCAAAGACCATCATGCACCTC
ATGATCAACAACACAAAGGCCTTCATCCACCATGAGCTGCTGGCTTACCTGTATTCATCAGCAGACCAGA
GCAGCCTCATGGAAGAGTCAGCCGAGCAGGCTCAGCGGCGGGACGACATGCTGCGCATGTACCACGCACT
GAAGGAGGCCCTCAACATTATTGGGGACATCAGCACCAGCACCGTGTCCACACCCGTGCCCCCACCGGTC
GATGACACGTGGCTCCAAAACACCAGCGGCCACAGCCCCACTCCACAGCGCCGACCTGTGTCCAGTGTGC
ACCCACCAGGCCGGCCACCTGCAGTGCGGGGTCCTACACCGGGGCCTCCCCTGATTCCTATGCCTGTGGG
GGCCACATCCTCCTTCTCAGCACCTCCCATCCCATCCCGGCCTGGACCACAGAGTGTGTTTGCCAACAAC
GACCCCTTCTCTGCGCCACCTCAGATACCATCTCGGCCAGCACGGATTCCCCCTGGTATCCCTCCAGGAG
TGCCCAGAAGAGCGCCCGCTGCGCCCAGCCGGCCCACCATTATCCGCCCAGCCGAGCCGTCCCTGCTCGA
CTAGTCTAGA
