>Addgene plasmid #36264 | HA-mDyn2 pcDNA3 | addgene partial sequence | sequence record 46340 | CMV-F 5'-CGCAAATGGGCGGTAGGCGTG-3'
GAGCTCTCTGGCTAACTAGAGAACCCACTGCTTACTGGCTTATCGAAATTAATACGACTCACTATAGGGA
GACCCAAGCTTGGTACCGCCACCATGGCGTACCCATACGACGTCCCAGACTACGCGGGATCCGAATTCGG
CAACCGCGGGATGGAAGAGCTCATCCCGCTGGTTAACAAGCTGCAGGACGCCTTCAGCTCCATCGGTCAG
AGCTGCCACCTGGACCTGCCGCAGATCGCCGTGGTGGGCGGCCAGAGCGCCGGCAAAAGTTCGGTGCTCG
AGAACTTCGTGGGCCGGGACTTCCTTCCACGAGGATCAGGAATTGTCACCCGGAGGCCTCTCATTCTGCA
GCTCATCTTTTCCAAAACAGAATATGCGGAATTTTTGCACTGCAAGTCCAAAAAATTTACAGACTTTGAT
GAAGTCCGGCAGGAGATCGAAGCAGAGACTGACCGGGTCACAGGCACCAACAAAGGCATCTCCCCTGTGC
CCATCAACCTTCGGGTCTACTCACCACACGTGTTGAACTTGACCCTCATCGACCTCCCAGGCATCACTAA
GGTGCCGGTGGGGGACCAGCCGCCAGACATCGAGTACCAGATCAAGGACATGATCCTGCAGTTCATCAGC
CGCGAGAGCAGCCTCATTCTTGCCGTCACACCTGCCAACATGGACTTGGCCAACTCAGACGCCCTCAAGC
TGGCCAAGGAGGTGGACCCCCAAGGCCTACGGACCATCGGTGTCATCACCAAGCTAGACTTGATGGATGA
AGGCACAGACGCCAGGGATGTCCTGGAAAACAAGCTACTGCCCTTGAGAAGAGGCTATATCGGCGTGGTT
AACCGAAGCCAGAAAGACATC
